Addgene plasmid #209485: EC70213
Depositing lab: Wendy Harwood & Cristobal Uauy. Publication: An optimised CRISPR Cas9 and Cas12a mutagenesis toolkit for Barley and Wheat. Lawrenson T, Clarke M, Kirby R, Forner M, Steuernagel B, Brown JKM, Harwood W. Plant Methods. 2024 Aug 13;20(1):123. doi: 10.1186/s13007-024-01234-y. PubMed 39138524.
Backbone
  Vector backbone: Unknown
  Vector type: CRISPR
  Selectable markers: LacZ
Growth in bacteria
  Bacterial resistance: Ampicillin, 100 μg/mL
  Growth temperature: 37°C
  Growth strain: DH5alpha
  Copy number: High Copy
Gene/Insert
  Gene/Insert name: Cas12a HH-DR-HDV
  Species: Lachnospiraceae bacterium
  Promoter: TaU6
  Cloning method: Restriction Enzyme; 5′ cloning site unknown (unknown if destroyed)
Terms and licenses: Academic/Nonprofit Terms; Industry Terms: Not Available to Industry
Depositor comments: GoldeGate level 1 position 2
How to cite: EC70213 was a gift from Wendy Harwood & Cristobal Uauy (Addgene plasmid # 209485 ; http://n2t.net/addgene:209485 ; RRID:Addgene_209485)
