[The description below was written by a language model from this plasmid's Addgene catalogue record and pLannotate feature annotations shown in this document.]
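Description:
EC70213 is a Golden Gate (MoClo-style) level 1, position 2 plasmid from a CRISPR mutagenesis toolkit developed for barley and wheat. It serves as a guide RNA acceptor module for the Cas12a system from Lachnospiraceae bacterium. The backbone is not named in the record, but the annotated features are those of a small binary-type vector. Nopaline C58 T-DNA right and left border repeats flank the cargo region. An incP oriV with the trfA replication gene provides broad-host-range replication, and a high-copy ColE1/pUC origin supports propagation in E. coli. An ampicillin resistance gene (bla) with its own promoter provides bacterial selection.

The payload is described as "Cas12a HH-DR-HDV" under the wheat TaU6 promoter. This describes a crRNA expression unit in which a hammerhead ribozyme, the Cas12a direct repeat and an HDV ribozyme are arranged so that self-cleavage trims the transcript to a precisely ended crRNA. The feature table detects only a fragment of a hammerhead ribozyme (sTRSV type); the TaU6 promoter, direct repeat and HDV ribozyme are not annotated, although they are presumably present in the unannotated sequence around it.

Immediately downstream of the hammerhead lies a lac promoter/operator with a pUC multiple cloning site and a lacZα fragment, matching the listed LacZ marker. This is consistent with a blue/white dropout cassette that is replaced when a spacer is cloned in, though the record does not give the cloning sites or enzymes. No Cas12a nuclease coding sequence is annotated. The finished guide unit would be assembled with other level 1 modules into a higher-level plant transformation construct.
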