Features (pLannotate 1.2.2; 16 found; start..end, strand, type, name):
     25..49      +  misc_feature   RB T-DNA repeat: right border repeat from nopaline C58 T-DNA
    161..181     -  CDS            TetR (fragment): tetracycline resistance regulatory protein; tetR
    208..1353    -  CDS            trfA: TRFA_ECOLX - Experimental evidence at protein level: Swiss-Prot protein existence level 1. Also involved in plasmid copy number control, promoting intermolecular coupling of protein bound iterons at oriV, which inhibits replication initiation. From Escherichia coli.
   1689..2277    -  rep_origin     ori: high-copy-number ColE1/pMB1/pBR322/pUC origin of replication
   2448..3308    -  CDS            AmpR: β-lactamase; bla; confers resistance to ampicillin, carbenicillin, and related antibiotics
   3309..3413    -  promoter       AmpR promoter: bla
   3500..4131    -  rep_origin     oriV: incP origin of replication
   4223..4247    +  misc_feature   LB T-DNA repeat: left border repeat from nopaline C58 T-DNA
   4711..4734    +  misc_RNA       sTRSV HHRz (fragment): hammerhead ribozyme from the tobacco ringspot virus satellite RNA (Khvorova et al., 2003)
   4776..4818    +  CDS            lacI (fragment): lac repressor; lacI; The lac repressor binds to the lac operator to inhibit transcription in E. coli. This inhibition can be relieved by adding lactose or isopropyl-β-D-thiogalactopyranoside (IPTG).
   4831..4852    +  protein_bind   CAP binding site: CAP binding activates transcription in the presence of cAMP. E. coli catabolite activator protein
   4867..4897    +  promoter       lac promoter: promoter for the E. coli lac operon
   4905..4921    +  protein_bind   lac operator: The lac repressor binds to the lac operator to inhibit transcription in E. coli. This inhibition can be relieved by adding lactose or isopropyl-β-D-thiogalactopyranoside (IPTG). lac repressor encoded by lacI
   4958..5014    -  misc_feature   MCS: pUC18/19 multiple cloning site
   5011..5168    +  CDS            lacZα (fragment): LacZα fragment of β-galactosidase; lacZ fragment
   5174..5273    -  misc_feature   bom (fragment): basis of mobility region from pBR322
>Addgene plasmid #209485 | EC70213 | addgene full sequence | sequence record 413818 | Addgene NGS Result
GAAGTGGTTTAAACTATCAGTGTTTGACAGGATATATTGGCGGGTAAACCTAAGAGAAAAGAGCGTTTAT
TAGAATAATCGGATATTTAAAAGGGCGTGAAAAGGTTTATCCGTTCGTCCATTTGTATGTGCATGCCAAC
CACAGGGTTCCCCAGATCAGGCGCTGGCTGCTGAACCCCCAGCCGGAACTGACCCCACAAGGCCCTAGCG
TTTGCAATGCACCAGGTCATCATTGACCCAGGCGTGTTCCACCAGGCCGCTGCCTCGCAACTCTTCGCAG
GCTTCGCCGACCTGCTCGCGCCACTTCTTCACGCGGGTGGAATCCGATCCGCACATGAGGCGGAAGGTTT
CCAGCTTGAGCGGGTACGGCTCCCGGTGCGAGCTGAAATAGTCGAACATCCGTCGGGCCGTCGGCGACAG
CTTGCGGTACTTCTCCCATATGAATTTCGTGTAGTGGTCGCCAGCAAACAGCACGACGATTTCCTCGTCG
ATCAGGACCTGGCAACGGGACGTTTTCTTGCCACGGTCCAGGACGCGGAAGCGGTGCAGCAGCGACACCG
ATTCCAGGTGCCCAACGCGGTCGGACGTGAAGCCCATCGCCGTCGCCTGTAGGCGCGACAGGCATTCCTC
GGCCTTCGTGTAATACCGGCCATTGATCGACCAGCCCAGGTCCTGGCAAAGCTCGTAGAACGTGAAGGTG
ATCGGCTCGCCGATAGGGGTGCGCTTCGCGTACTCCAACACCTGCTGCCACACCAGTTCGTCATCGTCGG
CCCGCAGCTCGACGCCGGTGTAGGTGATCTTCACGTCCTTGTTGACGTGGAAAATGACCTTGTTTTGCAG
CGCCTCGCGCGGGATTTTCTTGTTGCGCGTGGTGAACAGGGCAGAGCGGGCCGTGTCGTTTGGCATCGCT
CGCATCGTGTCCGGCCACGGCGCAATATCGAACAAGGAAAGCTGCATTTCCTTGATCTGCTGCTTCGTGT
GTTTCAGCAACGCGGCCTGCTTGGCCTCGCTGACCTGTTTTGCCAGGTCCTCGCCGGCGGTTTTTCGCTT
CTTGGTCGTCATAGTTCCTCGCGTGTCGATGGTCATCGACTTCGCCAAACCTGCCGCCTCCTGTTCAAGA
CGACGCGAACGCTCCACGGCGGCCGATGGCGCGGGCAGGGCAGGGGGAGCCAGTTGCACGCTGTCGCGCT
CGATCTTGGCCGTAGCTTGCTGGACCATCGAGCCGACGGACTGGAAGGTTTCGCGGGGCGCACGCATGAC
GGTGCGGCTTGCGATGGTTTCGGCATCCTCGGCGGAAAACCCCGCGTCGATCAGTTCTTGCCTGTATGCC
TTCCGGTCAAACGTCCGATTCATTCACCCTCCTTGCGGGATTGCCCCGACTCACGCCGGGGCAATGTGCC
CTTATTCCTGATTTGACCCGCCTGGTGCCTTGGTGTCCAGATAATCCACCTTATCGGCAATGAAGTCGGT
CCCGTAGACCGTCTGGCCGTCCTTCTCGTACTTGGTATTCCGAATCTTGCCCTGCACGAATACCAGCGAC
CCCTTGCCCAAATACTTGCCGTGGGCCTCGGCCTGAGAGCCAAAACACTTGATGCGGAAGAAGTCGGTGC
GCTCCTGCTTGTCGCCGGCATCGTTGCGCCACATCTAGGATCTGCCAGGAACCGTAAAAAGGCCGCGTTG
CTGGCGTTTTTCCATAGGCTCCGCCCCCCTGACGAGCATCACAAAAATCGACGCTCAAGTCAGAGGTGGC
GAAACCCGACAGGACTATAAAGATACCAGGCGTTTCCCCCTGGAAGCTCCCTCGTGCGCTCTCCTGTTCC
GACCCTGCCGCTTACCGGATACCTGTCCGCCTTTCTCCCTTCGGGAAGCGTGGCGCTTTCTCATAGCTCA
CGCTGTAGGTATCTCAGTTCGGTGTAGGTCGTTCGCTCCAAGCTGGGCTGTGTGCACGAACCCCCCGTTC
AGCCCGACCGCTGCGCCTTATCCGGTAACTATCGTCTTGAGTCCAACCCGGTAAGACACGACTTATCGCC
ACTGGCAGCAGCCACTGGTAACAGGATTAGCAGAGCGAGGTATGTAGGCGGTGCTACAGAGTTCTTGAAG
TGGTGGCCTAACTACGGCTACACTAGAAGAACAGTATTTGGTATCTGCGCTCTGCTGAAGCCAGTTACCT
TCGGAAAAAGAGTTGGTAGCTCTTGATCCGGCAAACAAACCACCGCTGGTAGCGGTGGTTTTTTTGTTTG
CAAGCAGCAGATTACGCGCAGAAAAAAAGGATCTCAAGAAGATCCTTTGATCTTTTCTACGGGGTCTGAC
GCTCAGTGGAACGAAAACTCACGTTAAGGGATTTTGGTCATGAGATTATCAAAAAGGATCTTCACCTAGA
TCCTTTTAAATTAAAAATGAAGTTTTAAATCAATCTAAAGTATATATGAGTAAACTTGGTCTGACAGTTA
CCAATGCTTAATCAGTGAGGCACCTATCTCAGCGATCTGTCTATTTCGTTCATCCATAGTTGCCTGACTC
CCCGTCGTGTAGATAACTACGATACGGGAGGGCTTACCATCTGGCCCCAGTGCTGCAATGATACCGCGAG
AACCACGCTCACCGGCTCCAGATTTATCAGCAATAAACCAGCCAGCCGGAAGGGCCGAGCGCAGAAGTGG
TCCTGCAACTTTATCCGCCTCCATCCAGTCTATTAATTGTTGCCGGGAAGCTAGAGTAAGTAGTTCGCCA
GTTAATAGTTTGCGCAACGTTGTTGCCATTGCTACAGGCATCGTGGTGTCACGCTCGTCGTTTGGTATGG
CTTCATTCAGCTCCGGTTCCCAACGATCAAGGCGAGTTACATGATCCCCCATGTTGTGCAAAAAAGCGGT
TAGCTCCTTCGGTCCTCCGATCGTTGTCAGAAGTAAGTTGGCCGCAGTGTTATCACTCATGGTTATGGCA
GCACTGCATAATTCTCTTACTGTCATGCCATCCGTAAGATGCTTTTCTGTGACTGGTGAGTACTCAACCA
AGTCATTCTGAGAATAGTGTATGCGGCGACCGAGTTGCTCTTGCCCGGCGTCAATACGGGATAATACCGC
GCCACATAGCAGAACTTTAAAAGTGCTCATCATTGGAAAACGTTCTTCGGGGCGAAAACTCTCAAGGATC
TTACCGCTGTTGAGATCCAGTTCGATGTAACCCACTCGTGCACCCAACTGATCTTCAGCATCTTTTACTT
TCACCAGCGTTTCTGGGTGAGCAAAAACAGGAAGGCAAAATGCCGCAAAAAAGGGAATAAGGGCGACACG
GAAATGTTGAATACTCATACTCTTCCTTTTTCAATATTATTGAAGCATTTATCAAGGTTATTGTCTCATG
AGCGGATACATATTTGAATGTATTTAGAAAAATAAACAAATAGGGGTTCCGCGCACGAATTGGCCAGCGC
TGCCATTTTTGGGGTGAGGCCGTTCGCGGCCGAGGGGCGCAGCCCCTGGGGGGATGGGAGGCCCGCGTTA
GCGGGCCGGGAGGGTTCGAGAAGGGGGGGCACCCCCCTTCGGCGTGCGCGGTCACGCGCACAGGGCGCAG
CCCTGGTTAAAAACAAGGTTTATAAATATTGGTTTAAAAGCAGGTTAAAAGACAGGTTAGCGGTGGCCGA
AAAACGGGCGGAAACCCTTGCAAATGCTGGATTTTCTGCCTGTGGACAGCCCCTCAAATGTCAATAGGTG
CGCCCCTCATCTGTCAGCACTCTGCCCCTCAAGTGTCAAGGATCGCGCCCCTCATCTGTCAGTAGTCGCG
CCCCTCAAGTGTCAATACCGCAGGGCACTTATCCCCAGGCTTGTCCACATCATCTGTGGGAAACTCGCGT
AAAATCAGGCGTTTTCGCCGATTTGCGAGGCTGGCCAGCTCCACGTCGCCGGCCGAAATCGAGCCTGCCC
CTCATCTGTCAACGCCGCGCCGGGTGAGTCGGCCCCTCAAGTGTCAACGTCCGCCCCTCATCTGTCAGTG
AGGGCCAAGTTTTCCGCGAGGTATCCACAACGCCGGCGGCCGCGGTGTCTCGCACACGGCTTCGACGGCG
TTTCTGGCGCGTTTGCAGGGCCATAGACGGCCGCCAGCCCAGCGGCGAGGGCAACCAGCCCGGTGAGCGT
CGCAAAGGAGATCCTGATCTGACTGATGGGCTGCCTGTATCGAGTGGTGATTTTGTGCCGAGCTGCCGGT
CGGGGAGCTGTTGGCTGGCTGGTGGCAGGATATATTGTGGTGTAAACAAATTGACGCTTAGACAACTTAA
TAACACATTGCGGACGTTTTTAATGTACTGGGGTGGATGCAGTGGGCCCCACTCTGCTTGAAGACAAGCA
AGACCAAGCCCGTTATTCTGACAGTTCTGGTGCTCAACACATTTATATTTATCAAGGAGCACATTGTTAC
TCACTGCTAGGAGGGAATCGAACTAGGAATATTGATCAGAGGAACTACGAGAGAGCTGAAGATAACTGCC
CTCTAGCTCTCACTGATCTGGGTCGCATAGTGAGATGCAGCCCACGTGAGTTCAGCAACGGTCTAGCGCT
GGGCTTTTAGGCCCGCATGATCGGGCTTTTGTCGGGTGGTCGACGTGTTCACGATTGGGGAGAGCAACGC
AGCAGTTCCTCTTAGTTTAGTCCCACCTCGCCTGTCCAGCAGAGTTCTGACCGGTTTATAAACTCGCTTG
CTGCATCAGACTTGAAATTACTGATGAGTCCGTGAGGACGAAACGAGTAAGCTCGTCTAATTTCTACTAA
GTGTAGATTGAGACCGCAGCTGGCACGACAGGTTTGCCGACTGGAAAGCGGGCAGTGAGCGCAACGCAAT
TAATGTGAGTTAGCTCACTCATTAGGCACCCCAGGCTTTACACTTTATGCTTCCGGCTCGTATGTTGTGT
GGAATTGTGAGCGGATAACAATTTCACACAGGAAACAGCTATGACCATGATTACGCCAAGCTTGCATGCC
TGCAGGTCGACTCTAGAGGATCCCCGGGTACCGAGCTCGAATTCACTGGCCGTCGTTTTACAACGTCGTG
ACTGGGAAAACCCTGGCGTTACCCAACTTAATCGCCTTGCAGCACATCCCCCTTTCGCCAGCTGGCGTAA
TAGCGAAGAGGCCCGCACCGATCGCCCTTCCCAACAGTTGCGCAGCCTGAATGGCGAATGGCGCCTGATG
CGGTATTTTCTCCTTACGCATCTGTGCGGTATTTCACACCGCATATGGTGCACTCTCAGTACAATCTGCT
CTGATGCCGCATAGTTAAGCCAGCCCCGACACCCGCCAACACCCGCTGACGCGCCCTGACGGGCTTGTCT
GCTCCCGGCATCCGCTTACAGACAAGCTGTGACGGTCTCAGGCCGGCATGGTCCCAGCCTCCTCGCTGGC
GCCGGCTGGGCAACATGCTTCGGCATGGCGAATGGGACTTTTTACTATTGTCTTCAGTC
